>Addgene plasmid #122663 | tIVR | addgene full sequence | sequence record 238534 | Addgene NGS Result
GCGAGCCCGATCTTCCCCATCGGTGATGTCGGCGATATAGGCGCCAGCAACCGCACCTGTGGCGCCGGTG
ATGCCGGCCACGATGCGTCCGGCGTAGAGGATCGAGATCTCGATCCCGCGAAATTAATACGACTCACTAT
AGGGGAATTGTGAGCGGATAACAATTCCCCTCTAGAAATAATTTTGTTTAACTTTAAGAAGGAGATATAC
CATGGGCAGCAGCCATCATCATCATCATCACAGCAGCGGCCTGGTGCCGCGCGGCAGCCATATGAAGCAG
GAGGTGCAGGCATGGGATGGGGAAGTACGGCAGGTGTCTAAGCATGCCTTCAGCCTCAAGCAGTTGGACA
ACCCTGCTCGAATCCCTCCCTCTGGCTGGAAGTGCTCCAAGTGTGACATGAGAGAGAACCTGTGGCTCAA
CCTGACTGATGGCTCCATCCTCTGTGGGCGACGCTACTTCGATGGCAGTGGGGGCAACAACCACGCTGTG
GAGCACTACCGAGAGACAGGCTACCCGTTAGCTGTCAAGCTGGGCACCATCACCCCTGATGGAGCTGACG
TGTACTCCTATGATGAGGATGACATGGTCCTGGACCCCAGCCTGGCTGAGCACCTGTCCCACTTCGGCAT
CGACATGCTGAAGATGCAGAAGGGATCCTGCGCGGCAGCTGAAGAAGCTGAGCTGGATTTAAAAGCTGCT
ATTCAGGAAAGCTTGAGAGAAGCTGGTGGCGGTTCCGATCTCCTGTGCAAGAAAGGATGTGGTTACTACG
GCAACCCTGCCTGGCAGGGTTTCTGCTCCAAGTGCTGGAGGGAAGAGTACCACAAAGCCAGGCAGAAGTG
ACTCGAGCACCACCACCACCACCACTGAGATCCGGCTGCTAACAAAGCCCGAAAGGAAGCTGAGTTGGCT
GCTGCCACCGCTGAGCAATAACTAGCATAACCCCTTGGGGCCTCTAAACGGGTCTTGAGGGGTTTTTTGC
TGAAAGGAGGAACTATATCCGGATTGGCGAATGGG
[124 nt withheld, positions 1016-1139]
C
[91 nt withheld, positions 1141-1231]
A
[49 nt withheld, positions 1233-1281]
CCTTTGACGTTGGAGTCCACGTTCTTT
[37 nt withheld, positions 1309-1345]
ACCCTATCTCGGTCTATTCTTTTGATTTATAAGGGATTTTGCCGATTTCGGCCTATTGGTTAAAAAATGA
GCTGATTTAACAAAAATTTAACGCGAATTTTAACAAAATATTAACGCTTACAATTTAGGTGGCACTTTTC
GGGGAAATGTGCGCGGAACCCCTATTTGTTTATTTTTCTAAATACATTCAAATATGTATCCGCTCATGAA
TTAATTCTTAGAAAAACTCATCGAGCATCAAATGAAACTGCAATTTATTCATATCAGGATTATCAATACC
ATATTTTTGAAAAAGCCGTTTCTGTAATGAAGGAGAAAACTCACCGAGGCAGTTCCATAGGATGGCAAGA
TCCTGGTATCGGTCTGCGATTCCGACTCGTCCAACATCAATACAACCTATTAATTTCCCCTCGTCAAAAA
TAAGGTTATCAAGTGAGAAATCACCATGAGTGACGACTGAATCCGGTGAGAATGGCAAAAGTTTATGCAT
TTCTTTCCAGACTTGTTCAACAGGCCAGCCATTACGCTCGTCATCAAAATCACTCGCATCAACCAAACCG
TTATTCATTCGTGATTGCGCCTGAGCGAGACGAAATACGCGATCGCTGTTAAAAGGACAATTACAAACAG
GAATCGAATGCAACCGGCGCAGGAACACTGCCAGCGCATCAACAATATTTTCACCTGAATCAGGATATTC
TTCTAATACCTGGAATGCTGTTTTCCCGGGGATCGCAGTGGTGAGTAACCATGCATCATCAGGAGTACGG
ATAAAATGCTTGATGGTCGGAAGAGGCATAAATTCCGTCAGCCAGTTTAGTCTGACCATCTCATCTGTAA
CATCATTGGCAACGCTACCTTTGCCATGTTTCAGAAACAACTCTGGCGCATCGGGCTTCCCATACAATCG
ATAGATTGTCGCACCTGATTGCCCGACATTATCGCGAGCCCATTTATACCCATATAAATCAGCATCCATG
TTGGAATTTAATCGCGGCCTAGAGCAAGACGTTTCCCGTTGAATATGGCTCATAACACCCCTTGTATTAC
TGTTTATGTAAGCAGACAGTTTTATTGTTCATGACCAAAATCCCTTAACGTGAGTTTTCGTTCCACTGAG
CGTCAGACCCCGTAGAAAAGATCAAAGGATCTTCTTGAGATCCTTTTTTTCTGCGCGTAATCTGCTGCTT
GCAAACAAAAAAACCACCGCTACCAGCGGTGGTTTGTTTGCCGGATCAAGAGCTACCAACTCTTTTTCCG
AAGGTAACTGGCTTCAGCAGAGCGCAGATACCAAATACTGTCCTTCTAGTGTAGCCGTAGTTAGGCCACC
ACTTCAAGAACTCTGTAGCACCGCCTACATACCTCGCTCTGCTAATCCTGTTACCAGTGGCTGCTGCCAG
TGGCGATAAGTCGTGTCTTACCGGGTTGGACTCAAGACGATAGTTACCGGATAAGGCGCAGCGGTCGGGC
TGAACGGGGGGTTCGTGCACACAGCCCAGCTTGGAGCGAACGACCTACACCGAACTGAGATACCTACAGC
GTGAGCTATGAGAAAGCGCCACGCTTCCCGAAGGGAGAAAGGCGGACAGGTATCCGGTAAGCGGCAGGGT
CGGAACAGGAGAGCGCACGAGGGAGCTTCCAGGGGGAAACGCCTGGTATCTTTATAGTCCTGTCGGGTTT
CGCCACCTCTGACTTGAGCGTCGATTTTTGTGATGCTCGTCAGGGGGGCGGAGCCTATGGAAAAACGCCA
GCAACGCGGCCTTTTTACGGTTCCTGGCCTTTTGCTGGCCTTTTGCTCACATGTTCTTTCCTGCGTTATC
CCCTGATTCTGTGGATAACCGTATTACCGCCTTTGAGTGAGCTGATACCGCTCGCCGCAGCCGAACGACC
GAGCGCAGCGAGTCAGTGAGCGAGGAAGCGGAAGAGCGCCTGATGCGGTATTTTCTCCTTACGCATCTGT
GCGGTATTTCACACCGCAATGGTGCACTCTCAGTACAATCTGCTCTGATGCCGCATAGTTAAGCCAGTAT
ACACTCCGCTATCGCTACGTGACTGGGTCATGGCTGCGCCCCGACACCCGCCAACACCCGCTGACGCGCC
CTGACGGGCTTGTCTGCTCCCGGCATCCGCTTACAGACAAGCTGTGACCGTCTCCGGGAGCTGCATGTGT
CAGAGGTTTTCACCGTCATCACCGAAACGCGCGAGGCAGCTGCGGTAAAGCTCATCAGCGTGGTCGTGAA
GCGATTCACAGATGTCTGCCTGTTCATCCGCGTCCAGCTCGTTGAGTTTCTCCAGAAGCGTTAATGTCTG
GCTTCTGATAAAGCGGGCCATGTTAAGGGCGGTTTTTTCCTGTTTGGTCACTGATGCCTCCGTGTAAGGG
GGATTTCTGTTCATGGGGGTAATGATACCGATGAAACGAGAGAGGATGCTCACGATACGGGTTACTGATG
ATGAACATGCCCGGTTACTGGAACGTTGTGAGGGTAAACAACTGGCGGTATGGATGCGGCGGGACCAGAG
AAAAATCACTCAGGGTCAATGCCAGCGCTTCGTTAATACAGATGTAGGTGTTCCACAGGGTAGCCAGCAG
CATCCTGCGATGCAGATCCGGAACATAATGGTGCAGGGCGCTGACTTCCGCGTTTCCAGACTTTACGAAA
CACGGAAACCGAAGACCATTCATGTTGTTGCTCAGGTCGCAGACGTTTTGCAGCAGCAGTCGCTTCACGT
TCGCTCGCGTATCGGTGATTCATTCTGCTAACCAGTAAGGCAACCCCGCCAGCCTAGCCGGGTCCTCAAC
GACAGGAGCACGATCATGCGCACCCGTGGGGCCGCCATGCCGGCGATAATGGCCTGCTTCTCGCCGAAAC
GTTTGGTGGCGGGACCAGTGACGAAGGCTTGAGCGAGGGCGTGCAAGATTCCGAATACCGCAAGCGACAG
GCCGATCATCGTCGCGCTCCAGCGAAAGCGGTCCTCGCCGAAAATGACCCAGAGCGCTGCCGGCACCTGT
CCTACGAGTTGCATGATAAAGAAGACAGTCATAAGTGCGGCGACGATAGTCATGCCCCGCGCCCACCGGA
AGGAGCTGACTGGGTTGAAGGCTCTCAAGGGCATCGGTCGAGATCCCGGTGCCTAATGAGTGAGCTAACT
TACATTAATTGCGTTGCGCTCACTGCCCGCTTTCCAGTCGGGAAACCTGTCGTGCCAGCTGCATTAATGA
ATCGGCCAACGCGCGGGGAGAGGCGGTTTGCGTATTGGGCGCCAGGGTGGTTTTTCTTTTCACCAGTGAG
ACGGGCAACAGCTGATTGCCCTTCACCGCCTGGCCCTGAGAGAGTTGCAGCAAGCGGTCCACGCTGGTTT
GCCCCAGCAGGCGAAAATCCTGTTTGATGGTGGTTAACGGCGGGATATAACATGAGCTGTCTTCGGTATC
GTCGTATCCCACTACCGAGATATCCGCACCAACGCGCAGCCCGGACTCGGTAATGGCGCGCATTGCGCCC
AGCGCCATCTGATCGTTGGCAACCAGCATCGCAGTGGGAACGATGCCCTCATTCAGCATTTGCATGGTTT
GTTGAAAACCGGACATGGCACTCCAGTCGCCTTCCCGTTCCGCTATCGGCTGAATTTGATTGCGAGTGAG
ATATTTATGCCAGCCAGCCAGACGCAGACGCGCCGAGACAGAACTTAATGGGCCCGCTAACAGCGCGATT
TGCTGGTGACCCAATGCGACCAGATGCTCCACGCCCAGTCGCGTACCGTCTTCATGGGAGAAAATAATAC
TGTTGATGGGTGTCTGGTCAGAGACATCAAGAAATAACGCCGGAACATTAGTGCAGGCAGCTTCCACAGC
AATGGCATCCTGGTCATCCAGCGGATAGTTAATGATCAGCCCACTGACGCGTTGCGCGAGAAGATTGTGC
ACCGCCGCTTTACAGGCTTCGACGCCGCTTCGTTCTACCATCGACACCACCACGCTGGCACCCAGTTGAT
CGGCGCGAGATTTAATCGCCGCGACAATTTGCGACGGCGCGTGCAGGGCCAGACTGGAGGTGGCAACGCC
AATCAGCAACGACTGTTTGCCCGCCAGTTGTTGTGCCACGCGGTTGGGAATGTAATTCAGCTCCGCCATC
GCCGCTTCCACTTTTTCCCGCGTTTTCGCAGAAACGTGGCTGGCCTGGTTCACCACGCGGGAAACGGTCT
GATAAGAGACACCGGCATACTCTGCGACATCGTATAACGTTACTGGTTTCACATTCACCACCCTGAATTG
ACTCTCTTCCGGGCGCTATCATGCCATACCGCGAAAGGTTTTGCGCCATTCGATGGTGTCCGGGATCTCG
ACGCTCTCCCTTATGCGACTCCTGCATTAGGAAGCAGCCCAGTAGTAGGTTGAGGCCGTTGAGCACCGCC
GCCGCAAGGAATGGTGCATGCAAGGAGATGGCGCCCAACAGTCCCCCGGCCACGGGGCCTGCCACCATAC
CCACGCCGAAACAAGCGCTCATGAGCCCGAAGTG
Features (pLannotate 1.2.2; 21 found; start..end, strand, type, name):
    125..143     +  promoter       T7 promoter: promoter for bacteriophage T7 RNA polymerase
    144..168     +  protein_bind   lac operator: The lac repressor binds to the lac operator to inhibit transcription in E. coli. This inhibition can be relieved by adding lactose or isopropyl-β-D-thiogalactopyranoside (IPTG). lac repressor encoded by lacI
    183..205     +  RBS            RBS: efficient ribosome binding site from bacteriophage T7 gene 10 (Olins and Rangwala, 1989)
    224..240     +  CDS            capTEV™ (fragment): composite tag for in vivo biotinylation, TEV protease cleavage, and 6xHis tagging
    251..268     +  CDS            thrombin site: thrombin recognition and cleavage site
    275..709     +  CDS            USP5 (fragment): UBP5_HUMAN - Also known as ISOT. Experimental evidence at protein level: Swiss-Prot protein existence level 1. Cleaves linear and branched multiubiquitin polymers with a marked preference for branched polymers. Involved in unanchored 'Lys- 48'-linked polyubiquitin disassembly. Binds linear and 'Lys-63'-linked polyubiquitin with a lower affinity. Knock-down of USP5 causes the accumulation of p53/TP53 and an increase in p53/TP53 transcriptional activity because the unanchored polyubiquitin that accumulates is able to compete with ubiquitinated p53/TP53 but not with MDM2 for proteasomal recogniti
    848..865     +  CDS            9xHis (fragment): 9xHis affinity tag
    875..924     +  CDS            SET1 (fragment): solubility-enhancement tag derived from T7 phage gene 10B
    932..979     +  terminator     T7 terminator: transcription terminator for bacteriophage T7 RNA polymerase
   1016..1444    +  rep_origin     f1 ori (sequence partly withheld): f1 bacteriophage origin of replication; arrow indicates direction of (+) strand synthesis
   1497..1554    +  promoter       AmpR promoter (fragment): bla
   1563..2378    -  CDS            KanR: aminoglycoside phosphotransferase; aph(3')-Ia; confers resistance to kanamycin in bacteria or G418 (Geneticin®) in eukaryotes
   2500..3088    +  rep_origin     ori: high-copy-number ColE1/pMB1/pBR322/pUC origin of replication
   3274..3413    -  misc_feature   bom: basis of mobility region from pBR322
   3515..3706    -  CDS            rop: Rop protein, which maintains plasmids at low copy number; rop
   3723..4103    +  CDS            YPB1_ECOLX: Protein predicted: Swiss-Prot protein existence level 4. From Escherichia coli.
   4175..4466    -  CDS            TcR (fragment): tetracycline efflux protein; tet; confers resistance to tetracycline
   4481..4502    -  protein_bind   CAP binding site: CAP binding activates transcription in the presence of cAMP. E. coli catabolite activator protein
   4515..5597    -  CDS            lacI: lac repressor; lacI; The lac repressor binds to the lac operator to inhibit transcription in E. coli. This inhibition can be relieved by adding lactose or isopropyl-β-D-thiogalactopyranoside (IPTG).
   5598..5675    -  promoter       lacI promoter: lacI
   5683..103     -  CDS            TcR (fragment) (across the origin): tetracycline efflux protein; tet; confers resistance to tetracycline
