[The description below was written by a language model from this plasmid's Addgene catalogue record and pLannotate feature annotations shown in this document.]
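Description:
tIVR is a bacterial expression plasmid built on the pET28a backbone, designed to produce the recombinant tIVR protein in E. coli. It is about 5.9 kb in total and carries a 570 bp insert of human origin that was introduced by Gibson cloning. The plasmid is maintained through a ColE1/pBR322-type origin accompanied by the bom and rop elements, and it is selected with kanamycin through an aminoglycoside phosphotransferase (KanR) gene. The catalogue lists it as high copy, although the rop gene is annotated as holding copy number down. An f1 phage origin is also present, along with short backbone remnants annotated as tetracycline-resistance fragments.

Expression is driven by a T7 promoter followed directly by a lac operator and the phage T7 gene 10 ribosome binding site. A T7 terminator lies downstream, and the lacI repressor is encoded on the same plasmid. Transcription therefore requires a host that supplies T7 RNA polymerase and is induced with IPTG. The open reading frame starts with the backbone-derived N-terminal His-tag and a thrombin cleavage site, which allow affinity purification and optional removal of the tag.

In the feature table, most of the insert is annotated as a fragment of human USP5 (isopeptidase T), a deubiquitinase that acts on unanchored polyubiquitin. The remainder of the insert is unannotated, and the record does not state what it contains. A second His-tag sequence is annotated downstream of the insert, and the catalogue does not list a C-terminal tag, so whether it is translated is unclear. The associated publication title concerns high-affinity free ubiquitin sensors, which suggests the purified protein is used as a ubiquitin-binding reagent for quantifying free ubiquitin and monitoring deubiquitination.
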