Addgene plasmid #122663: tIVR
Purpose: Express tIVR protein in E. coli
Depositing lab: Robert Cohen. Depositing organization: Colorado State University, Fort Collins. Publication: High-affinity free ubiquitin sensors for quantifying ubiquitin homeostasis and deubiquitination. Choi YS, Bollinger SA, Prada LF, Scavone F, Yao T, Cohen RE. Nat Methods. 2019 Jul 15. pii: 10.1038/s41592-019-0469-9. doi: 10.1038/s41592-019-0469-9. PubMed 31308549.
Backbone
  Vector backbone: pET28a
  Backbone size w/o insert (bp): 5293
  Total vector size (bp): 5863
  Vector type: Bacterial Expression
Growth in bacteria
  Bacterial resistance: Kanamycin, 50 μg/mL
  Growth temperature: 37°C
  Growth strain: DH5alpha
  Growth instructions: For protein expression, 8 hour incubation at 30 degree with 0.4 mM IPTG is optimal.
  Copy number: High Copy
Gene/Insert
  Gene/Insert name: tIVR
  Species: H. sapiens (human)
  Insert size (bp): 570
  Promoter: T7 promoter
  Tag / fusion protein: His-tag (N terminal on backbone)
  Cloning method: Gibson Cloning
  Sequencing primers: 5′ TAATACGACTCACTATAGGG; 3′ GCTAGTTATTGCTCAGCGG
Terms and licenses: Academic/Nonprofit Terms; Industry Terms
How to cite: tIVR was a gift from Robert Cohen (Addgene plasmid # 122663 ; http://n2t.net/addgene:122663 ; RRID:Addgene_122663)
